Addgene plasmid #29422: VCAA
Depositing lab: Steven Vogel. Depositing organization: National Institute on Alcohol Abuse & Alcoholism (NIAAA). Publication: Anomalous surplus energy transfer observed with multiple FRET acceptors. Koushik SV, Blank PS, Vogel SS. PLoS One. 2009 Nov 25;4(11):e8031. doi: 10.1371/journal.pone.0008031. PubMed 19946626.
Backbone
  Vector backbone: pEGFP-C1
  Backbone manufacturer: Clontech
  Backbone size w/o insert (bp): 3940
  Vector type: Mammalian Expression ; Stoichiometry standard
Growth in bacteria
  Bacterial resistance: Kanamycin, 50 μg/mL
  Growth temperature: 37°C
  Growth strain: DH5alpha
  Copy number: High Copy
Gene/Insert
  Gene/Insert name: Venus-5-Cerulean-5-Amber-6-Amber (alt name: VCAA)
  Insert size (bp): 2826
  Cloning method: Restriction Enzyme; 5′ cloning site NheI (not destroyed); 3′ cloning site BamHI (not destroyed)
  Sequencing primers: 5′ CCAAAATCAACGGGACTTTCC; 3′ CAGGTTCAGGGGGAGGTGTGG
Terms and licenses: Academic/Nonprofit Terms; Industry Terms: Not Available to Industry
Depositor comments: Venus can be excised using a NheI-BSP E1 double digest; Cerulean by BSP E1-BglII; the 1st Amber by BglII-SalI and the last (2nd) Amber by SalI-BamHI. The full insert can be released by a NheI-BamHI double-digest. Due to the multiple Venus repeats in this plasmid, Addgene is unable to confirm the entire insert by sequencing. Please see Addgene's diagnostic digest for this plasmid by clicking the Notes from Addgene link above.
How to cite: VCAA was a gift from Steven Vogel (Addgene plasmid # 29422 ; http://n2t.net/addgene:29422 ; RRID:Addgene_29422)
