[The description below was written by a language model from this plasmid's Addgene catalogue record.]
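Description:
VCAA is a mammalian expression plasmid built on the Clontech pEGFP-C1 backbone (about 3.9 kb without insert). It is classed as a stoichiometry standard for fluorescence work. It is propagated in E. coli as a high-copy plasmid under kanamycin selection. The record does not list the promoter or other backbone elements. pEGFP-C1-derived vectors normally drive expression from the CMV immediate-early promoter, with an SV40 polyadenylation signal and a kanamycin/neomycin resistance cassette, but no feature table is available to confirm this for VCAA.

The roughly 2.8 kb insert, cloned between NheI and BamHI, encodes one tandem fusion of four fluorescent-protein modules in the order Venus, Cerulean, Amber, Amber. The numbers in the insert name (5, 5 and 6) presumably give the lengths of the short linkers between modules, though the record does not say so. Cerulean is a cyan FRET donor and Venus a yellow acceptor. Amber is generally known as a non-fluorescent Venus variant that works as a structurally equivalent placeholder unable to accept energy, but the record itself does not define it. The fusion therefore fixes the number and position of donors and functional acceptors within one polypeptide. This fits the associated study of energy transfer with multiple FRET acceptors, where such constructs serve as defined references.

The design is modular. Unique restriction sites flank each unit, so Venus, Cerulean, the first Amber or the second Amber can each be excised or swapped separately, and the whole insert can be released with NheI and BamHI. Because the Venus-derived sequences are highly repetitive, the repository could not verify the full insert by sequencing and relies on a diagnostic digest instead.
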