>Addgene plasmid #29422 | VCAA | addgene partial sequence | sequence record 34807 | 29422 with pEXFP-3 (5' CAGGTTCAGGGGGAGGTGTGG 3')
ACAGTAACTCTACAATGTGGTATGGCTGATTATGATCAGTTATCTAGATCCGGTGGATCCACTAGTAACG
GCCGCCAGTGTGCTGGAATTCGCCCTTCCTTGTACAGCTCGTCCATGCCGAGAGTGATCCCGGCGGCGGT
CACGAACTCCAGCAGGACCATGTGATCGCGCTTCTCGTTGGGGTCTTTGCTCAGCTTGGACTGGTAGCTC
AGGTAGTGGTTGTCGGGCAGCAGCACGGGGCCGTCGCCGATGGGGGTGTTCTGCTGGTAGTGGTCGGCGA
GCTGCACGCCGCCGTCCTCGATGTTGTGGCGGATCTTGAAGTTGGCCTTGATGCCGTTCTTCTGCTTGTC
GGCGGTGATATAGACGTTGTGGCTGTTGTAGTTGTACTCCAGCTTGTGCCCCAGGATGTTGCCGTCCTCC
TTGAAGTCGATGCCCTTCAGCTCGATGCGGTTCACCAGGGTGTCGCCCTCGAACTTCACCTCGGCGCGGG
TCTTGTAGTTGCCGTCGTCCTTGAAGAAGATGGTGCGCTCCTGGACGTAGCCTTCGGGCATGGCGGACTT
GAAGAAGTCGTGCTGCTTCATGTGGTCGGGGTAGCGGGCGAAGCACTGCAGGCCGCAGCCGAGGGTGGTC
ACGAGGGTGGGCCAGGGCACGGGCAGCTTGCCGGTGGTGCAGATGAGCTTCAGGGTCAGCTTGCCGTAGG
TGGCATCGCCCTCGCCCTCGCCGGACACGCTGAACTTGTGGCCGTTTACGTCGCCGTCCAGCTCGACCAG
GATGGGCACCACCCCGGTGAACAGCTCCTCGCCCTTGCTCACCCGTCGACTGCAA
