>Addgene plasmid #29422 | VCAA | addgene partial sequence | sequence record 34808 | 29422 with CMV-F
GCAGAGCTGGTTTAGTGAACCGTCAGATCCGCTAGCGCTACCGGTCGCCACCATGGTGAGCAAGGGCGAG
GAGCTGTTCACCGGGGTGGTGCCCATCCTGGTCGAGCTGGACGGCGACGTAAACGGCCACAAGTTCAGCG
TGTCCGGCGAGGGCGAGGGCGATGCCACCTACGGCAAGCTGACCCTGAAGCTCATCTGCACCACCGGCAA
GCTGCCCGTGCCCTGGCCCACCCTCGTGACCACCCTCGGCTACGGCCTGCAGTGCTTCGCCCGCTACCCC
GACCACATGAAGCAGCACGACTTCTTCAAGTCCGCCATGCCCGAAGGCTACGTCCAGGAGCGCACCATCT
TCTTCAAGGACGACGGCAACTACAAGACCCGCGCCGAGGTGAAGTTCGAGGGCGACACCCTGGTGAACCG
CATCGAGCTGAAGGGCATCGACTTCAAGGAGGACGGCAACATCCTGGGGCACAAGCTGGAGTACAACTAC
AACAGCCACAACGTCTATATCACCGCCGACAAGCAGAAGAACGGCATCAAGGCCAACTTCAAGATCCGCC
ACAACATCGAGGACGGCGGCGTGCAGCTCGCCGACCACTACCAGCAGAACACCCCCATCGGCGACGGCCC
CGTGCTGCTGCCCGACAACCACTACCTGAGCTACCAGTCCAAGCTGAGCAAAGACCCCAACGAGAAGCGC
GATCACATGGTCCTGCTGGAGTTCGTGACCGCCGCCGGGATCACTCTCGGCATGGACGAGCTGTACAAGT
CCGGAGGAGGTGGAAGCAAGGGCGAGGAGCTGTTCACCGGGGTGGTGCCCATCCTGGTCGAGCTGGACGG
CGACGTAAACGGCCACAAGTTCA
